>Addgene plasmid #136123 | L1_KanR-Ck1 | addgene full sequence | sequence record 275209 | Addgene NGS Result
CTTTACGATCTTGTAGCGGCTAATCAAGGCTTCACCCTCGGATACCGTCACCAGGCGGCCGTTCTTGGCC
TTCTTCGTACGCTGCATGGCAACGTGCGTGGTGTTTAACCGAATGCAGGTTTCTACCAGGTCGTCTTTCT
GCTTTCCGCCATCGGCTCGCCGGCAGAACTTGAGTACGTCCGCAACGTGTGGACGGAACACGCGGCCGGG
CTTGTCTCCCTTCCCTTCCCGGTATCGGTTCATGGATTCGGTTAGATGGGAAACCGCCATCAGTACCAGG
TCGTAATCCCACACACTGGCCATGCCGGCCGGCCCTGCGGAAACCTCTACGTGCCCGTCTGGAAGCTCGT
AGCGGATCACCTCGCCAGCTCGTCGGTCACGCTTCGACAGACGGAAAACGGCCACGTCCATGATGCTGCG
ACTATCGCGGGTGCCCACGTCATAGAGCATCGGAACGAAAAAATCTGGTTGCTCGTCGCCCTTGGGCGGC
TTCCTAATCGACGGCGCACCGGCTGCCGGCGGTTGCCGGGATTCTTTGCGGATTCGATCAGCGGCCGCTT
GCCACGATTCACCGGGGCGTGCTTCTGCCTCGATGCGTTGCCGCTGGGCGGCCTGCGCGGCCTTCAACTT
CTCCACCAGGTCATCACCCAGCGCCGCGCCGATTTGTACCGGGCCGGATGGTTTGCGACCGCTCACGCCG
ATTCCTCGGGCTTGGGGGTTCCAGTGCCATTGCAGGGCCGGCAGGCAACCCAGCCGCTTACGCCTGGCCA
ACCGCCCGTTCCTCCACACATGGGGCATTCCACGGCGTCGGTGCCTGGTTGTTCTTGATTTTCCATGCCG
CCTCCTTTAGCCGCTAAAATTCATCTACTCATTTATTCATTTGCTCATTTACTCTGGTAGCTGCGCGATG
TATTCAGATAGCAGCTCGGTAATGGTCTTGCCTTGGCGTACCGCGTACATCTTCAGCTTGGTGTGATCCT
CCGCCGGCAACTGAAAGTTGACCCGCTTCATGGCTGGCGTGTCTGCCAGGCTGGCCAACGTTGCAGCCTT
GCTGCTGCGTGCGCTCGGACGGCCGGCACTTAGCGTGTTTGTGCTTTTGCTCATTTTCTCTTTACCTCAT
TAACTCAAATGAGTTTTGATTTAATTTCAGCGGCCAGCGCCTGGACCTCGCGGGCAGCGTCGCCCTCGGG
TTCTGATTCAAGAACGGTTGTGCCGGCGGCGGCAGTGCCTGGGTAGCTCACGCGCTGCGTGATACGGGAC
TCAAGAATGGGCAGCTCGTACCCGGCCAGCGCCTCGGCAACCTCACCGCCGATGCGCGTGCCTTTGATCG
CCCGCGACACGACAAAGGCCGCTTGTAGCCTTCCATCCGTGACCTCAATGCGCTGCTTAACCAGCTCCAC
CAGGTCGGCGGTGGCCCATATGTCGTAAGGGCTTGGCTGCACCGGAATCAGCACGAAGTCGGCTGCCTTG
ATCGCGGACACAGCCAAGTCCGCCGCCTGGGGCGCTCCGTCGATCACTACGAAGTCGCGCCGGCCGATGG
CCTTCACGTCGCGGTCAATCGTCGGGCGGTCGATGCCGACAACGGTTAGCGGTTGATCTTCCCGCACGGC
CGCCCAATCGCGGGCACTGCCCTGGGGATCGGAATCGACTAACAGAACATCGGCCCCGGCGAGTTGCAGG
GCGCGGGCTAGATGGGTTGCGATGGTCGTCTTGCCTGACCCGCCTTTCTGGTTAAGTACAGCGATAACCT
TCATGCGTTCCCCTTGCGTATTTGTTTATTTACTCATCGCATCATATACGCAGCGACCGCATGACGCAAG
CTGTTTTACTCAAATACACATCACCTTTTTAGACGGCGGCGCTCGGTTTCTTCAGCGGCCAAGCTGGCCG
GCCAGGCCGCCAGCTTGGCATCAGACAAACCGGCCAGGATTTCATGCAGCCGCACGGTTGAGAGGTGCGC
GGGCGGCTCGAACACGTACCCGGCCGCGATCATCTCCGCCTCGATCTCTTCGGTAATGAAAAACGGTTCG
TCCTGGCCGTCCTGGTGCGGTTTCATGCTTGTTCCTCTTGGCGTTCATTCTCGGCGGCCGCCAGGGCGTC
GGCCTCGGTCAATGCGTCCTCACGGAAGGCACCGCGCCGCCTGGCCTCGGTGGGCGTCACTTCCTCGCTG
CGCTCAAGTGCGCGGTACAGGGTCGAGCGATGCACGCCAAGCAGTGCAGCCGCCTCTTTCACGGTGCGGC
CTTCCTGGTCGATCAGCTCGCGGGCGTGCGCGATCTGTGCCGGGGTGAGGGTAGGGCGGGGGCCAAACTT
CACGCCTCGGGCCTTGGCGGCCTCGCGCCCGCTCCGGGTGCGGTCGATGATTAGGGAACGCTCGAACTCG
GCAATGCCGGCGAACACGGTCAACACCATGCGGCCGGCCGGCGTGGTGGTGTCGGCCCACGGCTCTGCCA
GGCTACGCAGGCCCGCGCCGGCCTCCTGGATGCGCTCGGCAATGTCCAGTAGGTCGCGGGTGCTGCGGGC
CAGGCGGTCTAGCCTGGTCACTGTCACAACGTCGCCAGGGCGTAGGTGGTCAAGCATCCTGGCCAGCTCC
GGGCGGTCGCGCCTGGTGCCGGTGATCTTCTCGGAAAACAGCTTGGTGCAGCCGGCCGCGTGCAGTTCGG
CCCGTTGGTTGGTCAAGTCCTGGTCGTCGGTGCTGACGCGGGCATAGCCCAGCAGGCCAGCGGCGGCGCT
CTTGTTCATGGCGTAATGTCTCCGGTTCTAGTCGCAAGTATTCTACTTTATGCGACTAAAACACGCGACA
AGAAAACGCCAGGAAAAGGGCAGGGCGGCAGCCTGTCGCGTAACTTAGGACTTGTGCGACATGTCGTTTT
CAGATGACGGCTGCACTGAACGTCAGAAGCCGACTGCACTATAGCAGCGGAGGGGTTGGATCAAAGTACT
TTGATCCCGAGGGGAACCCTGTGGTTGGCATGCACATACAAATGGACGAACGGATAAACCTTTTCACGCC
CTTTTAAATATCCGATTATTCTAATAAACGCTCTTTTCTCTTAGGTTTACCCGCCAATATATCCTGTCAG
AATTGCTCTTCATGCTAGCGATCTGGATTTTAGTACTGGATTTTGGTTTTAGGAATTAGAAATTTTATTG
ATAGAAGTATTTTACAAATACAAATACATACTAAGGGTTTCTTATATGCTCAACACATGAGCGAAACCCT
ATAGGAACCCTAATTCCCTTATCTGGGAACTACTCACACATTATTATGGAGAAACTCGAGCTTGTCGATC
GACTCTAGCTAGAGAAGCTCAGAAGAACTCGTCAAGAAGGCGATAGAAGGCGATGCGCTGCGAATCGGGA
GCGGCGATACCGTAAAGCACGAGGAAGCGGTCAGCCCATTCGCCGCCAAGTTCTTCAGCAATATCACGGG
TAGCCAACGCTATGTCCTGATAGCGGTCCGCCACACCCAGCCGGCCACAGTCGATGAATCCAGAAAAGCG
GCCATTTTCCACCATGATATTCGGCAAGCAGGCATCGCCATGTGTCACGACGAGATCCTCGCCGTCGGGC
ATGCGCGCCTTGAGCCTGGCGAACAGTTCGGCTGGCGCGAGCCCCTGATGTTCTTCGTCCAGATCATCCT
GATCGACAAGACCGGCTTCCATCCGAGTACGTGCTCGCTCGATGCGATGTTTCGCTTGGTGGTCGAATGG
GCAGGTAGCCGGATCAAGCGTATGCAGCCGCCGCATTGCATCAGCCATGATGGATACTTTCTCGGCAGGA
GCAAGGTGAGATGACAGGAGATCCTGCCCCGGCACTTCGCCCAATAGCAGCCAGTCCCTTCCCGCTTCAG
TGACAACGTCGAGCACAGCTGCGCAAGGAACGCCCGTCGTGGCCAGCCACGATAGCCGCGCTGCCTCGTC
CTGGAGTTCATTCAGGGCACCGGACAGGTCGGTCTTGACAAAAAGAACCGGGCGCCCCTGCGCTGACAGC
CGAAACACGGCGGCATCAGAGCAGCCGATTGTCTGTTGTGCCCAGTCATAGCCGAATAGCCTCTCCACCC
AAGCGGCCGGAGAACCTGCGTGCAATCCATCTTGTTCAATCCCCATTGGTGACAACCTTTCTGCAGGCAC
ATCAATACTGTTGAGGCAACACCCATAGAAGCACGGAACCAAGGAGCACCGACGTCCATAGCACACAGCC
AACCTCGCTGACCTTCGACTCCTCTTCAAGTCAAGGATAGACAAATCTATCATGCAGGAAACTTACGAGG
CACCTCCGCACCAGTGACCGAACTGAACACCTTACCGAGATAACAGGACTGACCAAAGTGGGATGTACTT
GGCTAAAACGAACCTAAAAAATCACTCGCTCGAGGCCCCAATCGACACCACGTAAAAGCTCCAGTCGGGT
TTCAGGTCTAGACAATCACAATATCGAGCAATCGTAACGACGTACAGAGACGAGGGCACAAGGCGCATAC
CAGAAGACAAGATGCAGCTCCTCGATGTCGATGCTCTCCACGCAAGAGAGAAAGAAGTGAAAGGAACTCT
AGGGTTGCGGCGATCGATTTTAAGCCAGACGCTCCACTGCCTCCCAGCGAGCTTTGAGAGCAAGCGCGAC
CACAGCACTAGACGCCAAAGTAGAAGAAATTAGGGAATGATTAGCGAAATTGCGGAGGGTTTTGATATAA
TTAAATACCTAGGTCTGCCCCGTTTATAATAACGAGCGTTCGATAAGGACTTTGCATCGGCTCCGTTCAA
GTTATTGCGACTTAGGGTCGGCGGCCGGCCATTCGCAGATAGGCGGCCAATTCAGCATGCGAGGGCAAGT
TGGGAGGCCGACGACGAAGGGTTAGGAATATTCAAAGCCTCTTTTCCATTTATATATTGCCCTGTCCATG
CCCCTTCGGACTCTTTGTCGTGACTGCCGGCCAGCATCGTCATCCGAATTGCTCACACTCCTCCGTCTGT
CACATCGTCCGTGCTTAGGGCCGGCACGCCCTTTCAATTTAACATTCCAAAATAAGAAGACGTAGGTTTA
GCGAACCCGACTGCTGATACCACACCGATTGCTCCGGTTTTTCGAGTACCTTTTCCGCGCTTATTACAAG
CTGCGAGCAAACTTTCTAGAAAGTAGAGAGGTGGCCGAAGTCGCTTTTGGCCTCCCGCGCCTTTCTCCTT
CTGCACATACTTCCAAACGGTGGACTAGCATCCCATAGATCCATGACATGCACGCAATCACATGAGATTT
TACTGTTGCTTTCTTCTTCTGGCCTCACCGTCCTCCCCGTCCTCCCTTCGCTTTTTGGGACGCGGGAAAA
CCTAGAAGGCTTCTGATTGAAGTTTCCTTTTCTGCTTGTCGGCCTTTACACTTTGGAGAACGAAGTTCTA
ATCTCTCTTGAAGTTGACCAAATATTAGTATAGTGAACTGATCGAGAAGATGCGGGTCCGATCCAATAGG
AGAGAACAAAATATTACGAGACAGAAAGAGATAATTAAGCAATTTATATGCACTTTAAAATGGAATCTTT
TCGATTATCATCAATGAGCATTATATTGTGAAACGGATTTAAAGGATTAGCTATTTTGAAAGGTTTTTTT
AATCTGTTTTTTAAGATCTTTAGCAAATTCTTTTTAAGTTACCCAAATATCGATACCCGTTAACAATCAA
AAATCGAAGACAGAGTTGTGAATCATCATCAAGATCTGCAAATTTGATATGATTTTGAAAATTTGAGATA
CAAATATTGTTAAAATAATGCATTTAACTGGGAAATCTATCAACTTACCTTACAATTGAGTTATTTTGAT
ATGTCTCTCAACAATGTGTGTGACTCATTTGCTCCTCATTGAAGAGCAATTCGTTATGTTTACACCACAA
TATATCCTGCCACCAGCCAGCCAACAGCTCCCCGACCGGCAGCTCGGCACAAAATCACCACTCGATACAG
GCAGCCCATCAGTCCGGGACGGCGTCAGCGGGAGAGCCGTTGTAAGGCGGCAGACTTTGCTCATGTTACC
GATGCTATTCGGAAGAACGGCAACTAAGCTGCCGGGTTTGAAACACGGATGATCTCGCGGAGGGTAGCAT
GTTGATTGTAACGATGACAGAGCGTTGCTGCCTGTGATCACCGCGGTTTCAAAATCGGCTCCGTCGATAC
TATGTTATACGCCAACTTTGAAAACAACTTTGAAAAAGCTGTTTTCTGGTATTTAAGGTTTTAGAATGCA
AGGAACAGTGAATTGGAGTTCGTCTTGTTATAATTAGCTTCTTGGGGTATCTTTAAATACTGTAGAAAAG
AGGAAGGAAATAATAAGTTCTGTTATGAGCCATATTCAACGGGAAACGTCTTGCTCAAGGCCGCGATTAA
ATTCCAACATGGATGCTGATTTATATGGGTATAAATGGGCTCGCGATAATGTCGGGCAATCAGGTGCGAC
AATCTACCGATTGTATGGGAAGCCCGATGCGCCAGAGTTGTTTCTGAAACATGGCAAAGGTAGCGTTGCC
AATGATGTTACAGATGAGATGGTCAGACTAAACTGGCTGACGGAATTTATGCCTCTTCCGACCATCAAGC
ATTTTATCCGTACTCCTGATGATGCATGGTTACTCACCACTGCGATCCCAGGGAAAACAGCATTCCAGGT
ATTAGAAGAATATCCTGATTCAGGTGAAAATATTGTTGATGCGCTGGCAGTGTTCCTGCGCCGGTTGCAT
TCGATTCCTGTTTGTAATTGTCCTTTTAACAGCGATCGCGTATTTCGACTCGCTCAGGCGCAATCACGAA
TGAATAACGGTTTGGTTGATGCGAGTGATTTTGATGACGAGCGTAATGGCTGGCCTGTTGAACAAGTCTG
GAAAGAAATGCATAAACTTTTGCCATTCTCACCGGATTCAGTCGTCACTCATGGTGATTTCTCACTTGAT
AACCTTATTTTTGACGAGGGGAAATTAATAGGTTGTATTGATGTTGGACGAGTCGGAATCGCAGACCGAT
ACCAGGATCTTGCCATCCTATGGAACTGCCTCGGTGAGTTTTCTCCTTCATTACAGAAACGGCTTTTTCA
AAAATATGGTATTGATAATCCTGATATGAATAAATTGCAGTTTCATTTGATGCTCGATGAGTTTTTCTAA
TCACCTAGAATGCATGACCAAAATCCCTTAACGTGAGTTTTCGTTCCACTGAGCGTCAGACCCCGTAGAA
AAGATCAAAGGATCTTCTTGAGATCCTTTTTTTCTGCGCGTAATCTGCTGCTTGCAAACAAAAAAACCAC
CGCTACCAGCGGTGGTTTGTTTGCCGGATCAAGAGCTACCAACTCTTTTTCCGAAGGTAACTGGCTTCAG
CAGAGCGCAGATACCAAATACTGTCCTTCTAGTGTAGCCGTAGTTAGGCCACCACTTCAAGAACTCTGTA
GCACCGCCTACATACCTCGCTCTGCTAATCCTGTTACCAGTGGCTGCTGCCAGTGGCGATAAGTCGTGTC
TTACCGGGTTGGACTCAAGACGATAGTTACCGGATAAGGCGCAGCGGTCGGGCTGAACGGGGGGTTCGTG
CACACAGCCCAGCTTGGAGCGAACGACCTACACCGAACTGAGATACCTACAGCGTGAGCTATGAGAAAGC
GCCACGCTTCCCGAAGGGAGAAAGGCGGACAGGTATCCGGTAAGCGGCAGGGTCGGAACAGGAGAGCGCA
CGAGGGAGCTTCCAGGGGGAAACGCCTGGTATCTTTATAGTCCTGTCGGGTTTCGCCACCTCTGACTTGA
GCGTCGATTTTTGTGATGCTCGTCAGGGGGGCGGAGCCTATGGAAAAACGCCAGCAACGCGGCCTTTTTA
CGGTTCCTGGCCTTTTGCTGGCCTTTTGCTCACATGTTCTTTCCTGCGTTATCCCCTGATTCTGTGGATA
ACCGTATTACCGCCTTTGAGTGAGCTGATACCGCTCGCCGCAGCCGAACGACCGAGCGCAGCGAGTCAGT
GAGCGAGGAAGCGGATGAGCGCCTGATGCGGTATTTTCTCCTTACGCATCTGTGCGGTATTTCACACCGC
ATATGGTGCACTCTCAGTACAATCTGCTCTGATGCCGCATAGTTAAGCCAGTATACACTCCGCTATCGCT
ACGTGACTGGGTCATGGCTGCGCCCCGACACCCGCCAACACCCGCTGACGCGCCCTGACGGGCTTGTCTG
CTCCCGGCATCCGCTTACAGACAAGCTGTGACCGTCACCGGGAGCTGCATGTGTCAGAGGTTTTCACCGT
CATCACCGAAACGCGCGAGGCAGGGTGCCTTGATGTGGGCGCCGGCGGTCGAGTGGCGACGGCGCGGCTT
GTCCGCGCCCTGGTAGATTGCCTGGCCGTAGGCCAGCCATTTTTGAGCGGCCAGCGGCCGCGATAGGCCG
ACGCGAAGCGGCGGGGCGTAGGGAGCGCAGCGACCGAAGGGTAGGCGCTTTTTGCAGCACTTCGGCTGTG
CGCTGGCCAGACAGTTATGCACAGGCCAGGCGGGTTTTAAGAGTTTTAATAAGTTTTAAAGAGTTTTAGG
CGGAAAAATCGCCTTTTTTCTCTTTTATATCAGTCACTTACATGTGTGACCGGTTCCCAATGTACGGCTT
TGGGTTCCCAATGTACGGGTTCCGGTTCCCAATGTACGGCTTTGGGTTCCCAATGTACGTGCTATCCACA
GGAAAGAGTCCTTTTCGACCTTTTTCCCCTGCTAGGGCAATTTGCCCTAGCATCTGCTCCGTACATTAGG
AACCGGCGGATGCTTCGCCCTCGATCAGGTTGCGGTAGCGCATGACTAGGATCGGGCCAGCCTGCCCCGC
CTCCTCCTTCAAATCGTACTCCGGCAGGTCATTTGACCCGATCAGCTTGCGCACGGTGAAACAGAACTTC
TTGAACTCTCCGGCGCTGCCACTGCGTTCGTAGATCGTCTTGAACAACCATCTGGCTTCTGCCTTGCCTG
CGGCGCGGCGTGCCAGGCGGTAGAGAAAACGGCCGATGCCGGGATCGATCAAAAAGTAATCGGGGTGAAC
CGTCAGCACGTCCGGGTTCTTGCCTTCTGTGATCTCGCGGTACATCCAATCAGCTAGCTCGATCTCGATG
TACTCCGGCCGCCCGGTTTCGCT
Features (pLannotate 1.2.2; 12 found; start..end, strand, type, name):
   1125..1754    -  CDS            pVS1 StaA: stability protein from the Pseudomonas plasmid pVS1 (Heeb et al., 2000)
   2314..2715    -  CDS            Y4CG_SINFN (fragment): Protein inferred from homology: Swiss-Prot protein existence level 3. From Sinorhizobium fredii (strain NBRC 101917 / NGR234).
   3055..3079    -  misc_feature   RB T-DNA repeat: right border repeat from nopaline C58 T-DNA
   3100..3274    -  polyA_signal   CaMV poly(A) signal: cauliflower mosaic virus polyadenylation signal
   3309..4101    -  CDS            NeoR/KanR (fragment): aminoglycoside phosphotransferase from Tn5; aph(3')-II (or nptII); confers resistance to neomycin, kanamycin, and G418 (Geneticin®)
   5868..5892    -  misc_feature   LB T-DNA repeat: left border repeat from nopaline C58 T-DNA
   6325..7140    +  CDS            KanR: aminoglycoside phosphotransferase; aph(3')-Ia; confers resistance to kanamycin in bacteria or G418 (Geneticin®) in eukaryotes
   7228..7816    +  rep_origin     ori: high-copy-number ColE1/pMB1/pBR322/pUC origin of replication
   8002..8142    -  misc_feature   bom: basis of mobility region from pBR322
   8244..8283    -  CDS            rop (fragment): Rop protein, which maintains plasmids at low copy number; rop
   8486..8680    -  rep_origin     pVS1 oriV: origin of replication for the Pseudomonas plasmid pVS1 (Heeb et al., 2000)
   8746..696     -  CDS            pVS1 RepA (across the origin): replication protein from the Pseudomonas plasmid pVS1 (Heeb et al., 2000)
