[The description below was written by a language model from this plasmid's Addgene catalogue record and pLannotate feature annotations shown in this document.]
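Description:
L1_KanR-Ck1 is a Level 1 (single transcription unit) plasmid from a Loop-style modular assembly toolkit developed for the liverwort Marchantia polymorpha. It is built in the pCk1 acceptor backbone and classed as a plant expression and synthetic biology vector. The backbone is a binary vector. A high-copy ColE1/pUC-type origin with the pBR322 bom region supports propagation in E. coli. The pVS1 oriV, RepA and StaA functions provide replication and stable maintenance in Agrobacterium. Bacterial selection is by kanamycin through an aph(3')-Ia gene located outside the T-DNA.

Between the nopaline-type left and right T-DNA border repeats sits the payload, recorded as p5-MpEF1a:nptII_3t35S. This is an nptII (Tn5 aminoglycoside phosphotransferase) coding sequence under the Marchantia EF1α promoter and terminated by the CaMV 35S polyadenylation signal. The feature table annotates the nptII CDS and the CaMV poly(A) signal. It does not annotate the promoter, which presumably occupies the unannotated stretch between nptII and the left border. The parts were domesticated to remove internal BsaI and SapI sites so the unit stays compatible with Type IIS assembly, and the SapI cloning sites were destroyed on insertion.

The cassette provides a kanamycin-class resistance marker for selecting transformed plant tissue. According to the record, it is designed to occupy position 1 when combined with other Level 1 units into a Level 2 multigene construct, which places the marker next to the left border.
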