Addgene plasmid #136123: L1_KanR-Ck1
Purpose: L1 in position 1 (next to LB in L2 construct), for KanR
Depositing lab: Jim Haseloff. Depositing organization: University of Cambridge. Publication: Systematic tools for reprogramming plant gene expression in a simple model, Marchantia polymorpha. Sauret-Gueto S, Frangedakis E, Silvestri L, Rebmann M, Tomaselli M, Markel K, Delmans M, West A, Patron NJ, Haseloff J. ACS Synth Biol. 2020 Mar 12. doi: 10.1021/acssynbio.9b00511. PubMed 32163700.
Backbone
  Vector backbone: pCk1
  Vector type: Plant Expression, Synthetic Biology
Growth in bacteria
  Bacterial resistance: Kanamycin, 50 μg/mL
  Growth temperature: 37°C
  Growth strain: DH5alpha
  Copy number: High Copy
Gene/Insert
  Gene/Insert name: p5-MpEF1a:nptII_3t35S
  Species: Marchantia polymorpha
  Mutation: BsaI/ SapI domesticated
  Cloning method: Restriction Enzyme; 5′ cloning site SapI (destroyed during cloning); 3′ cloning site SapI (destroyed during cloning)
  Sequencing primers: 5′ n/a
Depositor comments: Please visit https://www.biorxiv.org/content/10.1101/2020.02.29.971002v1 for bioRxiv preprint.
How to cite: L1_KanR-Ck1 was a gift from Jim Haseloff (Addgene plasmid # 136123 ; http://n2t.net/addgene:136123 ; RRID:Addgene_136123)
